Addgene plasmid #103345: LSB-hsa-miR-21-5p
Purpose: Used to sense miRNA activity using fluorescence based tools. hsa-miR-21-5p target in 3' UTR of of mKate. miRNA activity can be measured by the repression of mKate2 relative to EBFP2 fluorescent proteins . Plasmid is inherently unstable; please see Depositor Comments
Depositing lab: Ron Weiss. Depositing organization: Massachusetts Institute of Technology. Publication: A mixed antagonistic/synergistic miRNA repression model enables accurate predictions of multi-input miRNA sensor activity. Gam JJ, Babb J, Weiss R. Nat Commun. 2018 Jun 22;9(1):2430. doi: 10.1038/s41467-018-04575-0. PubMed 29934631.
Backbone
  Vector backbone: Low Sensor Backbone (LSB)
  Vector type: Mammalian Expression, Synthetic Biology
Growth in bacteria
  Bacterial resistance: Ampicillin and Kanamycin, 100 & 50 μg/mL
  Growth temperature: 30°C
  Growth strain: NEB Stable
  Copy number: High Copy
Gene/Insert
  Gene/Insert name: hsa-miR-21-5p target
  Species: H. sapiens (human)
  Entrez Gene: MIR21 (a.k.a. MIRN21, hsa-mir-21, miR-21, miRNA21)
  Promoter: EF-1a
  Cloning method: Gibson Cloning
Terms and licenses: Academic/Nonprofit Terms; Industry Terms: Not Available to Industry
Depositor comments: Please note that this plasmid is inherently unstable due to a repeating poly A element. We recommend performing a diagnostic digest on multiple colonies upon receipt. The depositors would like to note the presence of several discrepancies between the depositor sequence and physical plasmid sequence. In particular, the sequences upstream and downstream of the puromycin coding region have 10 bp insertions which do not affect the ability to perform puromycin selection. The sequences for those regions within the physical plasmids are as follows: Upstream of Puro: GAATTCGACCGCCTGTCTCAAGGTGCCACC; Downstream of Puro: GCTTTGAGACTACGCGTGAATTCACTCCTC.
How to cite: LSB-hsa-miR-21-5p was a gift from Ron Weiss (Addgene plasmid # 103345 ; http://n2t.net/addgene:103345 ; RRID:Addgene_103345)
