[The description below was written by a language model from this plasmid's Addgene catalogue record and pLannotate feature annotations shown in this document.]
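Description:
LSB-hsa-miR-21-5p is an 11 kb mammalian expression plasmid built on the Low Sensor Backbone (LSB) and designed as a two-colour fluorescent sensor of microRNA activity. It replicates in E. coli from a high-copy ColE1/pUC-type origin and carries both β-lactamase (ampicillin) and aph(3')-Ia (kanamycin) markers, matching the dual selection listed in the catalogue entry. A fragment of the lac promoter/operator region is also annotated as backbone remnant.

The payload consists of two parallel transcription units, each driven by the human EF-1α core promoter with its intron A and terminated by a rabbit β-globin polyadenylation signal. One unit expresses the red fluorescent protein mKate2 and, according to the record, carries a target site for human miR-21-5p in its 3' UTR. The target itself is not annotated in the feature table, but presumably lies in the unannotated stretch between the mKate2 coding sequence and its poly(A) signal. The other unit expresses the blue protein EBFP2 without a target and serves as an internal reference for transfection and expression level. When miR-21-5p is active in a cell, mKate2 output falls relative to EBFP2, so the red-to-blue ratio reports miRNA activity. Gateway attB4, attB1 and attB2 scars flank the promoters and coding sequences, reflecting modular assembly of the units. A puromycin N-acetyltransferase gene with its own β-globin poly(A) signal permits selection in mammalian cells, though no promoter for it is annotated.

The three repeated poly(A) regions make the plasmid inherently unstable through recombination, so checking several colonies is advised. The depositor also notes small insertions flanking the puromycin gene in the physical plasmid, relative to the deposited sequence, that do not impair selection.
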