Features (pLannotate 1.2.2; 28 found; start..end, strand, type, name):
     87..675     -  rep_origin     ori: high-copy-number ColE1/pMB1/pBR322/pUC origin of replication
    846..1706    -  CDS            AmpR: β-lactamase; bla; confers resistance to ampicillin, carbenicillin, and related antibiotics
   1707..1778    -  promoter       AmpR promoter: bla
   1857..2456    +  CDS            PuroR: puromycin N-acetyltransferase; pac from Streptomyces alboniger; confers resistance to puromycin
   2461..2541    +  CDS            HBB (fragment): HBB_PONPY - Experimental evidence at transcript level: Swiss-Prot protein existence level 2. Involved in oxygen transport from the lung to the various peripheral tissues. From Pongo pygmaeus (Bornean orangutan).
   2612..2667    +  polyA_signal   β-globin poly(A) signal: rabbit β-globin polyadenylation signal (Gil and Proudfoot, 1987)
   3646..3666    +  protein_bind   attB4: mutant version of attB; core recombination site for the Gateway® BP reaction BP Clonase™
   3734..3945    +  promoter       EF-1α core promoter: core promoter for human elongation factor EF-1α
   3946..4884    +  intron         EF-1α intron A: intron upstream of the start codon of human EF-1α
   4911..4931    +  protein_bind   attB1: mutant version of attB; core recombination site for the Gateway® BP reaction BP Clonase™
   4951..5646    +  CDS            mKate2: mKate2 is a basic (constitutively fluorescent) red fluorescent protein published in 2009, derived from Entacmaea quadricolor. It is reported to be a rapidly-maturing monomer with moderate acid sensitivity.
   5666..5690    -  protein_bind   attB2: mutant version of attB; recombination site for the Gateway® BP reaction BP Clonase™
   5840..5914    +  CDS            HBB (fragment): HBB_PONPY - Experimental evidence at transcript level: Swiss-Prot protein existence level 2. Involved in oxygen transport from the lung to the various peripheral tissues. From Pongo pygmaeus (Bornean orangutan).
   5985..6040    +  polyA_signal   β-globin poly(A) signal: rabbit β-globin polyadenylation signal (Gil and Proudfoot, 1987)
   6424..6449    +  misc_feature   SA: splice acceptor site
   7121..7141    +  protein_bind   attB4: mutant version of attB; core recombination site for the Gateway® BP reaction BP Clonase™
   7209..7420    +  promoter       EF-1α core promoter: core promoter for human elongation factor EF-1α
   7421..8359    +  intron         EF-1α intron A: intron upstream of the start codon of human EF-1α
   8386..8406    +  protein_bind   attB1: mutant version of attB; core recombination site for the Gateway® BP reaction BP Clonase™
   8417..9133    +  CDS            EBFP2: EBFP2 is a basic (constitutively fluorescent) blue fluorescent protein published in 2007, derived from Aequorea victoria. It is reported to be a rapidly-maturing monomer with moderate acid sensitivity.
   9141..9165    -  protein_bind   attB2: mutant version of attB; recombination site for the Gateway® BP reaction BP Clonase™
   9169..9249    +  CDS            HBB (fragment): HBB_PONPY - Experimental evidence at transcript level: Swiss-Prot protein existence level 2. Involved in oxygen transport from the lung to the various peripheral tissues. From Pongo pygmaeus (Bornean orangutan).
   9320..9375    +  polyA_signal   β-globin poly(A) signal: rabbit β-globin polyadenylation signal (Gil and Proudfoot, 1987)
   9758..9780    -  protein_bind   lac operator (fragment): The lac repressor binds to the lac operator to inhibit transcription in E. coli. This inhibition can be relieved by adding lactose or isopropyl-β-D-thiogalactopyranoside (IPTG). lac repressor encoded by lacI
   9784..9814    -  promoter       lac promoter: promoter for the E. coli lac operon
   9829..9850    -  protein_bind   CAP binding site: CAP binding activates transcription in the presence of cAMP. E. coli catabolite activator protein
   9863..9902    -  CDS            lacI (fragment): lac repressor; lacI; The lac repressor binds to the lac operator to inhibit transcription in E. coli. This inhibition can be relieved by adding lactose or isopropyl-β-D-thiogalactopyranoside (IPTG).
  10075..10884   +  CDS            KanR: aminoglycoside phosphotransferase; aph(3')-Ia; confers resistance to kanamycin in bacteria or G418 (Geneticin®) in eukaryotes
>Addgene plasmid #103345 | LSB-hsa-miR-21-5p | depositor full sequence | sequence record 195739 | Full Sequence
AATTGAGGGGATAACGCAGGAAAGAACATGTGAGCAAAAGGCCAGCAAAAGGCCAGGAACCGTAAAAAGG
CCGCGTTGCTGGCGTTTTTCCATAGGCTCCGCCCCCCTGACGAGCATCACAAAAATCGACGCTCAAGTCA
GAGGTGGCGAAACCCGACAGGACTATAAAGATACCAGGCGTTTCCCCCTGGAAGCTCCCTCGTGCGCTCT
CCTGTTCCGACCCTGCCGCTTACCGGATACCTGTCCGCCTTTCTCCCTTCGGGAAGCGTGGCGCTTTCTC
ATAGCTCACGCTGTAGGTATCTCAGTTCGGTGTAGGTCGTTCGCTCCAAGCTGGGCTGTGTGCACGAACC
CCCCGTTCAGCCCGACCGCTGCGCCTTATCCGGTAACTATCGTCTTGAGTCCAACCCGGTAAGACACGAC
TTATCGCCACTGGCAGCAGCCACTGGTAACAGGATTAGCAGAGCGAGGTATGTAGGCGGTGCTACAGAGT
TCTTGAAGTGGTGGCCTAACTACGGCTACACTAGAAGAACAGTATTTGGTATCTGCGCTCTGCTGAAGCC
AGTTACCTTCGGAAAAAGAGTTGGTAGCTCTTGATCCGGCAAACAAACCACCGCTGGTAGCGGTGGTTTT
TTTGTTTGCAAGCAGCAGATTACGCGCAGAAAAAAAGGATCTCAAGAAGATCCTTTGATCTTTTCTACGG
GGTCTGACGCTCAGTGGAACGAAAACTCACGTTAAGGGATTTTGGTCATGAGATTATCAAAAAGGATCTT
CACCTAGATCCTTTTAAATTAAAAATGAAGTTTTAAATCAATCTAAAGTATATATGAGTAAACTTGGTCT
GACAGTTACCAATGCTTAATCAGTGAGGCACCTATCTCAGCGATCTGTCTATTTCGTTCATCCATAGTTG
CCTGACTCCCCGTCGTGTAGATAACTACGATACGGGAGGGCTTACCATCTGGCCCCAGTGCTGCAATGAT
ACCGCGAGAACCACGCTCACCGGCTCCAGATTTATCAGCAATAAACCAGCCAGCCGGAAGGGCCGAGCGC
AGAAGTGGTCCTGCAACTTTATCCGCCTCCATCCAGTCTATTAATTGTTGCCGGGAAGCTAGAGTAAGTA
GTTCGCCAGTTAATAGTTTGCGCAACGTTGTTGCCATTGCTACAGGCATCGTGGTGTCACGCTCGTCGTT
TGGTATGGCTTCATTCAGCTCCGGTTCCCAACGATCAAGGCGAGTTACATGATCCCCCATGTTGTGCAAA
AAAGCGGTTAGCTCCTTCGGTCCTCCGATCGTTGTCAGAAGTAAGTTGGCCGCAGTGTTATCACTCATGG
TTATGGCAGCACTGCATAATTCTCTTACTGTCATGCCATCCGTAAGATGCTTTTCTGTGACTGGTGAGTA
CTCAACCAAGTCATTCTGAGAATAGTGTATGCGGCGACCGAGTTGCTCTTGCCCGGCGTCAATACGGGAT
AATACCGCGCCACATAGCAGAACTTTAAAAGTGCTCATCATTGGAAAACGTTCTTCGGGGCGAAAACTCT
CAAGGATCTTACCGCTGTTGAGATCCAGTTCGATGTAACCCACTCGTGCACCCAACTGATCTTCAGCATC
TTTTACTTTCACCAGCGTTTCTGGGTGAGCAAAAACAGGAAGGCAAAATGCCGCAAAAAAGGGAATAAGG
GCGACACGGAAATGTTGAATACTCATACTCTTCCTTTTTCAATATTATTGAAGCATTTATCAGGGTTATT
GTCTCATGAGCGGATACATATTTGAATGTAGCTCCGAATTTCTCGAGGGCTTGTCGACGACGGCGGTCTC
CGTCGTCAGGATCATGAATTCGACCCGCCTGCCACCATGACCGAGTACAAGCCCACGGTGCGCCTCGCCA
CCCGCGACGACGTCCCCCGGGCCGTACGCACCCTCGCCGCCGCGTTCGCCGACTACCCCGCCACGCGCCA
CACCGTCGACCCGGACCGCCACATCGAGCGGGTCACCGAGCTGCAAGAACTCTTCCTCACGCGCGTCGGG
CTCGACATCGGCAAGGTGTGGGTCGCGGACGACGGCGCCGCGGTGGCGGTCTGGACCACGCCGGAGAGCG
TCGAAGCGGGGGCGGTGTTCGCCGAGATCGGCCCGCGCATGGCCGAGTTGAGCGGTTCCCGGCTGGCCGC
GCAGCAACAGATGGAAGGCCTCCTGGCGCCGCACCGGCCCAAGGAGCCCGCGTGGTTCCTGGCCACCGTC
GGCGTCTCGCCCGACCACCAGGGCAAGGGTCTGGGCAGCGCCGTCGTGCTCCCCGGAGTGGAGGCGGCCG
AGCGCGCCGGGGTGCCCGCCTTCCTGGAGACATCCGCGCCCCGCAACCTCCCCTTCTACGAGCGGCTCGG
CTTCACCGTCACCGCCGACGTCGAGGTGCCCGAAGGACCGCGCACCTGGTGCATGACCCGCAAGCCCGGT
GCCTGATACGCGTGAATTCACTCCTCAGGTGCAGGCTGCCTATCAGAAGGTGGTGGCTGGTGTGGCCAAT
GCCCTGGCTCACAAATACCACTGAGATCTTTTTCCCTCTGCCAAAAATTATGGGGACATCATGAAGCCCC
TTGAGCATCTGACTTCTGGCTAATAAAGGAAATTTATTTTCATTGCAATAGTGTGTTGGAATTTTTTGTG
TCTCTCACTCGGAAGGACATATGGGAGGGCAAATCATTTAAAACATCAGAATGAGTATTTGGTTTAGAGT
TTGGCAACATATGCCCATATGCTGGCTGCCATGAACAAAGGTTGGCTATAAAGAGGTCATCAGTATATGA
AACAGCCCCCTGCTGTCCATTCCTTATTCCATAGAAAAGCCTTGACTTGAGGTTAGATTTTTTTTATATT
TTGTTTTGTGTTATTTTTTTCTTTAACATCCCTAAAATTTTCCTTACATGTTTTACTAGCCAGATTTTTC
CTCCTCTCCTGACTACTCCCAGTCATAGCTGTCCCTCTTCTCTTATGGAGATCCCTCGACCTGCAGCCCA
AGCTTGAATTCTCTAGAATTACCCTGTTATCCCTATGCTTGGTTTACCGAGCTCTTATTGGTTTTCAAAC
TTCATTGACTGTGCCCAACGCGCCTGGGAGCTCACGGGGACAGCCCCCCCCCAAAGCCCCCAGGGATGTA
ATTACGTCCCTCCCCCGCTAGGGGGCAGCAGCGAGCCGCCCGGGGCTCCGCTCCGGTCCGGCGCTCCCCC
CGCATCCCCGAGCCGGCAGCGTGCGGGGACAGCCCGGGCACGGGGAAGGTGGCACGGGATCGCTTTCCTC
TGAACGCTTCTCGCTGCTCTTTGAGCCTGCAGACACCTGGGGGGATACGGGGAAAAAGCTAGGCTGAAAG
ACCGGTTCTTAGAATGACACGCGCCTGGGAGCTCACGGGGACAGCCCCCCCCCAAAGCCCCCAGGGATGT
AATTACGTCCCTCCCCCGCTAGGGGGCAGCAGCGAGCCGCCCGGGGCTCCGCTCCGGTCCGGCGCTCCCC
CCGCATCCCCGAGCCGGCAGCGTGCGGGGACAGCCCGGGCACGGGGAAGGTGGCACGGGATCGCTTTCCT
CTGAACGCTTCTCGCTGCTCTTTGAGCCTGCAGACACCTGGGGGGATACGGGGAAAAAGCTAACTTCTGA
GACGACAACTTTGTATAGAAAAGTTGGCTCCGAATTCGCCCTTGACAGCAGAGATCCAGTTTGGTTAATT
AATTGGCTCCGGTGCCCGTCAGTGGGCAGAGCGCACATCGCCCACAGTCCCCGAGAAGTTGTGGGGAGGG
GTCGGCAATTGAACCGGTGCCTAGAGAAGGTGGCGCGGGGTAAACTGGGAAAGTGATGTCGTGTACTGGC
TCCGCCTTTTTCCCGAGGGTGGGGGAGAACCGTATATAAGTGCAGTAGTCGCCGTGAACGTTCTTTTTCG
CAACGGGTTTGCCGCCAGAACACAGGTAAGTGCCGTGTGTGGTTCCCGCGGGCCTGGCCTCTTTACGGGT
TATGGCCCTTGCGTGCCTTGAATTACTTCCACCTGGCTGCAGTACGTGATTCTTGATCCCGAGCTTCGGG
TTGGAAGTGGGTGGGAGAGTTCGAGGCCTTGCGCTTAAGGAGCCCCTTCGCCTCGTGCTTGAGTTGAGGC
CTGGCCTGGGCGCTGGGGCCGCCGCGTGCGAATCTGGTGGCACCTTCGCGCCTGTCTCGCTGCTTTCGAT
AAGTCTCTAGCCATTTAAAATTTTTGATGACCTGCTGCGACGCTTTTTTTCTGGCAAGATAGTCTTGTAA
ATGCGGGCCAAGATCTGCACACTGGTATTTCGGTTTTTGGGGCCGCGGGCGGCGACGGGGCCCGTGCGTC
CCAGCGCACATGTTCGGCGAGGCGGGGCCTGCGAGCGCGGCCACCGAGAATCGGACGGGGGTAGTCTCAA
GCTGGCCGGCCTGCTCTGGTGCCTGGCCTCGCGCCGCCGTGTATCGCCCCGCCCTGGGCGGCAAGGCTGG
CCCGGTCGGCACCAGTTGCGTGAGCGGAAAGATGGCCGCTTCCCGGCCCTGCTGCAGGGAGCTCAAAATG
GAGGACGCGGCGCTCGGGAGAGCGGGCGGGTGAGTCACCCACACAAAGGAAAAGGGCCTTTCCGTCCTCA
GCCGTCGCTTCATGTGACTCCACGGAGTACCGGGCGCCGTCCAGGCACCTCGATTAGTTCTCGAGCTTTT
GGAGTACGTCGTCTTTAGGTTGGGGGGAGGGGTTTTATGCGATGGAGTTTCCCCACACTGAGTGGGTGGA
GACTGAAGTTAGGCCAGCTTGGCACTTGATGTAATTCTCCTTGGAATTTGCCCTTTTTGAGTTTGGATCT
TGGTTCATTCTCAAGCCTCAGACAGTGGTTCAAAGTTTTTTTCTTCCATTTCAGGTGTCGTGAGAAGGGC
GAATTCGACCCAAGTTTGTACAAAAAAGCAGGCTGGATCCAGGTGCCACCATGGTGAGCGAGCTGATTAA
GGAGAACATGCACATGAAGCTGTACATGGAGGGCACCGTGAACAACCACCACTTCAAGTGCACATCCGAG
GGCGAAGGCAAGCCCTACGAGGGCACCCAGACCATGAGAATCAAGGCGGTCGAGGGCGGCCCTCTCCCCT
TCGCCTTCGACATCCTGGCTACCAGCTTCATGTACGGCAGCAAAACCTTCATCAACCACACCCAGGGCAT
CCCCGACTTCTTTAAGCAGTCCTTCCCCGAGGGCTTCACATGGGAGAGAGTCACCACATACGAAGATGGG
GGCGTGCTGACCGCTACCCAGGACACCAGCCTCCAGGACGGCTGCCTCATCTACAACGTCAAGATCAGAG
GGGTGAACTTCCCATCCAACGGCCCTGTGATGCAGAAGAAAACACTCGGCTGGGAGGCCTCCACCGAGAC
ACTGTACCCCGCTGACGGCGGCCTGGAAGGCAGAGCCGACATGGCCCTGAAGCTCGTGGGCGGGGGCCAC
CTGATCTGCAACCTTAAGACCACATACAGATCCAAGAAACCCGCTAAGAACCTCAAGATGCCCGGCGTCT
ACTATGTGGACAGGAGACTGGAAAGAATCAAGGAGGCCGACAAAGAGACATACGTCGAGCAGCACGAGGT
GGCTGTGGCCAGATACTGCGACCTCCCTAGCAAACTGGGGCACAAACTTAATTGAGAATTCTACCACCCA
GCTTTCTTGTACAAAGTGGTACGTCTCAAGACCAGAGGTCTCTGCTTAGTCCGTTTCAACATCAGTCTGA
TAAGCTATCAACATCAGTCTGATAAGCTATCAACATCAGTCTGATAAGCTATCAACATCAACATCAGTCT
GATAAGCTACAACCAGAAGAGACCTGTGCTTCACTCCTCAGGTGCAGGCTGCCTATCAGAAGGTGGTGGC
TGGTGTGGCCAATGCCCTGGCTCACAAATACCACTGAGATCTTTTTCCCTCTGCCAAAAATTATGGGGAC
ATCATGAAGCCCCTTGAGCATCTGACTTCTGGCTAATAAAGGAAATTTATTTTCATTGCAATAGTGTGTT
GGAATTTTTTGTGTCTCTCACTCGGAAGGACATATGGGAGGGCAAATCATTTAAAACATCAGAATGAGTA
TTTGGTTTAGAGTTTGGCAACATATGCCCATATGCTGGCTGCCATGAACAAAGGTTGGCTATAAAGAGGT
CATCAGTATATGAAACAGCCCCCTGCTGTCCATTCCTTATTCCATAGAAAAGCCTTGACTTGAGGTTAGA
TTTTTTTTATATTTTGTTTTGTGTTATTTTTTTCTTTAACATCCCTAAAATTTTCCTTACATGTTTTACT
AGCCAGATTTTTCCTCCTCTCCTGACTACTCCCAGTCATAGCTGTCCCTCTTCTCTTATGGAGATCCCGA
GCGGTGCGTTTTTATGCTTGTAGTATTGTATAATGTTTTTAAGATCCAAGCTTCTGACCTCTTCTCTTCC
TCCCACAGGGCCTCGAGACAATTGCATCGATGGTACCAGTGAAAGTCTGCAATGAATTCGAGTTGGCGCG
CCTGTCATTCTAAATCTCTCTTTCAGCCTAAAGCTTTTTCCCCGTATCCCCCCAGGTGTCTGCAGGCTCA
AAGAGCAGCGAGAAGCGTTCAGAGGAAAGCGATCCCGTGCCACCTTCCCCGTGCCCGGGCTGTCCCCGCA
CGCTGCCGGCTCGGGGATGCGGGGGGAGCGCCGGACCGGAGCGGAGCCCCGGGCGGCTCGCTGCTGCCCC
CTAGCGGGGGAGGGACGTAATTACATCCCTGGGGGCTTTGGGAGGGGGCTGTCCCCGTGAGCTCCCAGGC
GCGCCTGTCATTCTAAATCTCTCTTTCAGCCTAAAGCTTTTTCCCCGTATCCCCCCAGGTGTCTGCAGGC
TCAAAGAGCAGCGAGAAGCGTTCAGAGGAAAGCGATCCCGTGCCACCTTCCCCGTGCCCGGGCTGTCCCC
GCACGCTGCCGGCTCGGGGATGCGGGGGGAGCGCCGGACCGGAGCGGAGCCCCGGGCGGCTCGCTGCTGC
CCCCTAGCGGGGGAGGGACGTAATTACATCCCTGGGGGCTTTGGGGGGGGGCTGTCCCCGTGAGCTCCCA
GGCGCGCCAACTCGGTACCGTATCGATGTCGACGTTAACGCTAGTGATATCAACTTTGTATAGAAAAGTT
GGCTCCGAATTCGCCCTTGACAGCAGAGATCCAGTTTGGTTAATTAATTGGCTCCGGTGCCCGTCAGTGG
GCAGAGCGCACATCGCCCACAGTCCCCGAGAAGTTGTGGGGAGGGGTCGGCAATTGAACCGGTGCCTAGA
GAAGGTGGCGCGGGGTAAACTGGGAAAGTGATGTCGTGTACTGGCTCCGCCTTTTTCCCGAGGGTGGGGG
AGAACCGTATATAAGTGCAGTAGTCGCCGTGAACGTTCTTTTTCGCAACGGGTTTGCCGCCAGAACACAG
GTAAGTGCCGTGTGTGGTTCCCGCGGGCCTGGCCTCTTTACGGGTTATGGCCCTTGCGTGCCTTGAATTA
CTTCCACCTGGCTGCAGTACGTGATTCTTGATCCCGAGCTTCGGGTTGGAAGTGGGTGGGAGAGTTCGAG
GCCTTGCGCTTAAGGAGCCCCTTCGCCTCGTGCTTGAGTTGAGGCCTGGCCTGGGCGCTGGGGCCGCCGC
GTGCGAATCTGGTGGCACCTTCGCGCCTGTCTCGCTGCTTTCGATAAGTCTCTAGCCATTTAAAATTTTT
GATGACCTGCTGCGACGCTTTTTTTCTGGCAAGATAGTCTTGTAAATGCGGGCCAAGATCTGCACACTGG
TATTTCGGTTTTTGGGGCCGCGGGCGGCGACGGGGCCCGTGCGTCCCAGCGCACATGTTCGGCGAGGCGG
GGCCTGCGAGCGCGGCCACCGAGAATCGGACGGGGGTAGTCTCAAGCTGGCCGGCCTGCTCTGGTGCCTG
GCCTCGCGCCGCCGTGTATCGCCCCGCCCTGGGCGGCAAGGCTGGCCCGGTCGGCACCAGTTGCGTGAGC
GGAAAGATGGCCGCTTCCCGGCCCTGCTGCAGGGAGCTCAAAATGGAGGACGCGGCGCTCGGGAGAGCGG
GCGGGTGAGTCACCCACACAAAGGAAAAGGGCCTTTCCGTCCTCAGCCGTCGCTTCATGTGACTCCACGG
AGTACCGGGCGCCGTCCAGGCACCTCGATTAGTTCTCGAGCTTTTGGAGTACGTCGTCTTTAGGTTGGGG
GGAGGGGTTTTATGCGATGGAGTTTCCCCACACTGAGTGGGTGGAGACTGAAGTTAGGCCAGCTTGGCAC
TTGATGTAATTCTCCTTGGAATTTGCCCTTTTTGAGTTTGGATCTTGGTTCATTCTCAAGCCTCAGACAG
TGGTTCAAAGTTTTTTTCTTCCATTTCAGGTGTCGTGAGAAGGGCGAATTCGACCCAAGTTTGTACAAAA
AAGCAGGCTCGCCACCATGGTGAGCAAGGGCGAGGAGCTGTTCACCGGGGTGGTGCCCATCCTGGTCGAG
CTGGACGGCGACGTAAACGGCCACAAGTTCAGCGTGAGGGGCGAGGGCGAGGGCGATGCCACCAACGGCA
AGCTGACCCTGAAGTTCATCTGCACCACCGGCAAGCTGCCCGTGCCCTGGCCCACCCTCGTGACCACCCT
GAGCCACGGCGTGCAGTGCTTCGCCCGCTACCCCGACCACATGAAGCAGCACGACTTCTTCAAGTCCGCC
ATGCCCGAAGGCTACGTCCAGGAGCGCACCATCTTCTTCAAGGACGACGGCACCTACAAGACCCGCGCCG
AGGTGAAGTTCGAGGGCGACACCCTAGTGAACCGCATCGAGCTGAAGGGCGTCGACTTCAAGGAGGACGG
CAACATCCTGGGGCACAAGCTGGAGTACAACTTCAACAGCCACAACATCTATATCATGGCCGTCAAGCAG
AAGAACGGCATCAAGGTGAACTTCAAGATCCGCCACAACGTGGAGGACGGCAGCGTGCAGCTCGCCGACC
ACTACCAGCAGAACACCCCCATCGGCGACGGCCCCGTGCTGCTGCCCGACAGCCACTACCTGAGCACCCA
GTCCGTGCTGAGCAAAGACCCCAACGAGAAGCGCGATCACATGGTCCTGCTGGAGTTCCGCACCGCCGCC
GGGATCACTCTCGGCATGGACGAGCTGTACAAGTAATACCACCCAGCTTTCTTGTACAAAGTGGTACGCG
TGAATTCACTCCTCAGGTGCAGGCTGCCTATCAGAAGGTGGTGGCTGGTGTGGCCAATGCCCTGGCTCAC
AAATACCACTGAGATCTTTTTCCCTCTGCCAAAAATTATGGGGACATCATGAAGCCCCTTGAGCATCTGA
CTTCTGGCTAATAAAGGAAATTTATTTTCATTGCAATAGTGTGTTGGAATTTTTTGTGTCTCTCACTCGG
AAGGACATATGGGAGGGCAAATCATTTAAAACATCAGAATGAGTATTTGGTTTAGAGTTTGGCAACATAT
GCCCATATGCTGGCTGCCATGAACAAAGGTTGGCTATAAAGAGGTCATCAGTATATGAAACAGCCCCCTG
CTGTCCATTCCTTATTCCATAGAAAAGCCTTGACTTGAGGTTAGATTTTTTTTATATTTTGTTTTGTGTT
ATTTTTTTCTTTAACATCCCTAAAATTTTCCTTACATGTTTTACTAGCCAGATTTTTCCTCCTCTCCTGA
CTACTCCCAGTCATAGCTGTCCCTCTTCTCTTATGGAGATCCCTCGACCTGCAGCCCAAGCTTGGCGTAA
TCATGGTCATAGCTGTTTCCTGTGTGAAATTGTTATCCGCTCACAATTCCACACAACATACGAGCCGGAA
GCATAAAGTGTAAAGCCTGGGGTGCCTAATGAGTGAGCTAACTCACATTAATTGCGTTGCGCTCACTGCC
CGCTTTCCAGTCGGGAAACCTGTCGTGCCAGCGGATCGACAGTACTAAGCTTGGTCTAATACCCAATCTC
TCGTCTTATCCAGATGTTTTATACGCCTCTGGCCCGTGTCTCAAAATCTCTGATGTTACATTGCACAAGA
TAAAATAATATCATCATGAACAATAAAACTGTCTGCTTACATAAACAGTAATACAAGGGGTGTTATGAGC
CATATTCAACGGGAAACGTCGAGGCCGCGATTAAATTCCAACATGGATGCTGATTTATATGGGTATAAAT
GGGCTCGCGATAATGTCGGGCAATCAGGTGCGACAATCTATCGCTTGTATGGGAAGCCCGATGCGCCAGA
GTTGTTTCTGAAACATGGCAAAGGTAGCGTTGCCAATGATGTTACAGATGAGATGGTCAGACTAAACTGG
CTGACGGAATTTATGCCTCTTCCGACCATCAAGCATTTTATCCGTACTCCTGATGATGCATGGTTACTCA
CCACTGCGATCCCCGGAAAAACAGCATTCCAGGTATTAGAAGAATATCCTGATTCAGGTGAAAATATTGT
TGATGCGCTGGCAGTGTTCCTGCGCCGGTTGCATTCGATTCCTGTTTGTAATTGTCCTTTTAACAGCGAT
CGCGTATTTCGTCTCGCTCAGGCGCAATCACGAATGAATAACGGTTTGGTTGATGCGAGTGATTTTGATG
ACGAGCGTAATGGCTGGCCTGTTGAACAAGTCTGGAAAGAAATGCATAAACTTTTGCCATTCTCACCGGA
TTCAGTCGTCACTCATGGTGATTTCTCACTTGATAACCTTATTTTTGACGAGGGGAAATTAATAGGTTGT
ATTGATGTTGGACGAGTCGGAATCGCAGACCGATACCAGGATCTTGCCATCCTATGGAACTGCCTCGGTG
AGTTTTCTCCTTCATTACAGAAACGGCTTTTTCAAAAATATGGTATTGATAATCCTGATATGAATAAATT
GCAGTTTCATTTGATGCTCGATGAGTTTTTCTAATCAGAATTGGTTAATTGGTTGTAACACTGGCAGAGC
ATTACGCTGACTTGACGGGACGGCGCAAGCTCATGACCAAAATCCCTTAACGTGAGTTACGCGTCGTTCC
ACTGAGCGTCAGAGGTATCACTAGTATTACAGAGGTAAGTTATAACAGTCGCCTAACCC
