>Addgene plasmid #103345 | LSB-hsa-miR-21-5p | depositor partial sequence | sequence record 195740 | hsa-miR-21-5p target
TCAACATCAGTCTGATAAGCTA
