>Addgene plasmid #103345 | LSB-hsa-miR-21-5p | addgene partial sequence | sequence record 240226 | mKate2-F 5'-ACCCGCTAAGAACCTCAAGA-3'
CAAAGAGACATACGTCGAGCAGCACGAGGTGGCTGTGGCCAGATACTGCGACCTCCCTAGCAAACTGGGG
CACAAACTTAATTGAGAATTCTACCACCCAGCTTTCTTGTACAAAGTGGTACGTCTCAAGACCAGAGGTC
TCTGCTTTCAACATCAGTCTGATAAGCTATCAACATCAGTCTGATAAGCTATCAACATCAGTCTGATAAG
CTATCAACATCAACATCAGTCTGATAAGCTACAACCAGAAGAGACCTGTGCTTCACTCCTCAGGTGCAGG
CTGCCTATCAGAAGGTGGTGGCTGGTGTGGCCAATGCCCTGGCTCACAAATACCACTGAGATCTTTTTCC
CTCTGCCAAAAATTATGGGGACATCATGAAGCCCCTTGAGCATCTGACTTCTGGCTAATAAAGGAAATTT
ATTTTCATTGCAATAGTGTGTTGGAATTTTTTGTGTCTCTCACTCGGAAGGACATATGGGAGGGCAAATC
ATTTAAAACATCAGAATGAGTATTTGGTTTAGAGTTTGGCAACATATGCCC
